Addgene plasmid #57407: mEos2-NEEP21-N-18
Purpose: Localization: Endosomes, Excitation: 505 / 569, Emission: 516 / 581
Depositing lab: Michael Davidson. Depositing organization: Florida State University, Tallahassee.
Backbone
  Vector backbone: mEos2-N1
  Backbone size w/o insert (bp): 4750
  Vector type: Mammalian Expression
  Selectable markers: Neomycin (select with G418)
Growth in bacteria
  Bacterial resistance: Kanamycin, 50 μg/mL
  Growth temperature: 37°C
  Growth strain: DH5alpha
  Copy number: High Copy
Gene/Insert
  Gene/Insert name: NEEP21 (alt name: NM_010942.3)
  Species: M. musculus (mouse)
  Mutation: D114G
  Promoter: CMV
  Tag / fusion protein: mEos2 (C terminal on backbone)
  Cloning method: Unknown
  Sequencing primers: 5′ CMV-F; 3′ SV40pA-R
Terms and licenses: Academic/Nonprofit Terms; Industry Terms
Depositor comments: . Excitation = 505 / 569; Emission = 516 / 581
How to cite: mEos2-NEEP21-N-18 was a gift from Michael Davidson (Addgene plasmid # 57407 ; http://n2t.net/addgene:57407 ; RRID:Addgene_57407)
