[The description below was written by a language model from this plasmid's Addgene catalogue record and pLannotate feature annotations shown in this document.]
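Description:
mEos2-NEEP21-N-18 is a mammalian expression plasmid built on the mEos2-N1 backbone, encoding mouse NEEP21 (Nsg1) fused at its C terminus to the photoconvertible fluorescent protein mEos2. The fusion is driven by the human CMV immediate-early enhancer and promoter, which span the numbering origin of the circular 5,226 nt sequence, and is terminated by an SV40 polyadenylation signal. In the feature table the Nsg1 coding region sits directly downstream of the promoter, followed after a short gap, presumably a linker (the "18" in the name may refer to its length in residues, though the record does not say so), by the mEos2 open reading frame. The catalogue notes a D114G substitution in the NEEP21 insert; its significance is not stated.

Propagation in bacteria relies on a high-copy ColE1/pUC-type origin and kanamycin selection. The single Tn5 NeoR/KanR gene serves both hosts. A bacterial bla-type promoter drives it in E. coli, and the adjacent SV40 enhancer/early promoter, paired with an HSV TK polyadenylation signal, drives it in mammalian cells to allow G418 selection of stable lines. An f1 origin is also present for single-stranded DNA production. The short large T antigen, ble and bGH poly(A) fragments called by the annotation are likely incidental matches to backbone sequence rather than functional elements.

The construct is intended as an endosome localization marker for fluorescence imaging. mEos2 is a monomeric green-to-red photoswitchable protein, recorded here with excitation/emission of 505/516 nm in the green state and 569/581 nm in the red state. This property makes such fusions suited to photoconversion-based tracking and localization-type super-resolution microscopy.
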