Features (pLannotate 1.2.2; 14 found; start..end, strand, type, name):
      1..204     +  promoter       CMV promoter: human cytomegalovirus (CMV) immediate early promoter
    239..793     +  CDS            Nsg1: NSG1_MOUSE - Also known as NEEP21 From Mus musculus (Mouse).
    848..1528    +  CDS            mEos2: monomeric variant of green-to-red photoswitchable fluorescent protein EosFP (McKinney et al., 2009)
   1544..1627    +  CDS            large T antigen (fragment): large T antigen from SV40 (simian virus 40)
   1650..1771    +  polyA_signal   SV40 poly(A) signal: SV40 polyadenylation signal
   1805..2233    -  rep_origin     f1 ori (sequence partly withheld): f1 bacteriophage origin of replication; arrow indicates direction of (+) strand synthesis
   2260..2364    +  promoter       AmpR promoter: bla
   2366..2723    +  promoter       SV40 promoter: SV40 enhancer and early promoter
   2758..3552    +  CDS            NeoR/KanR: aminoglycoside phosphotransferase from Tn5; aph(3')-II (or nptII); confers resistance to neomycin, kanamycin, and G418 (Geneticin®)
   3573..3725    +  CDS            ble (fragment): BLE_KLEPN - Experimental evidence at protein level: Swiss-Prot protein existence level 1. Binding protein with a strong affinity to the bleomycin family of antibiotics. Binds to CL990; an antimitotic-antibiotic compound. From Klebsiella pneumoniae.
   3784..3831    +  polyA_signal   HSV TK poly(A) signal: herpes simplex virus thymidine kinase polyadenylation signal (Cole and Stacy, 1985)
   3922..3938    -  polyA_signal   bGH poly(A) signal (fragment): bovine growth hormone polyadenylation signal
   4160..4748    +  rep_origin     ori: high-copy-number ColE1/pMB1/pBR322/pUC origin of replication
   4923..5226    +  enhancer       CMV enhancer: human cytomegalovirus immediate early enhancer
>Addgene plasmid #57407 | mEos2-NEEP21-N-18 | addgene full sequence | sequence record 213181 | Addgene NGS Result
GTGATGCGGTTTTGGCAGTACATCAATGGGCGTGGATAGCGGTTTGACTCACGGGGATTTCCAAGTCTCC
ACCCCATTGACGTCAATGGGAGTTTGTTTTGGCACCAAAATCAACGGGACTTTCCAAAATGTCGTAACAA
CTCCGCCCCATTGACGCAAATGGGCGGTAGGCGTGTACGGTGGGAGGTCTATATAAGCAGAGCTGGTTTA
GTGAACCGTCAGATCCGCTAGCGCCACCATGGTGAAGTTGGGGAATAATTTCGCAGAGAAGGGCACCAAG
CAGCCACTGCTGGAGGATGGCTTCGACACCATTCCTTTGATGACGCCCCTCGATGTCAACCAGCTGCAGT
TCCCACCCCCAGATAAGGTCGTGGTGAAAACTAAGACTGAATATGAACCTGATCGCAAAAAAGGAAAAGC
ACGTCCTCCCAAGATAGCCGAGTTCACCGTCAGCATCACCGAGGGTGTCACCGAGAGGTTTAAGGTCTCC
GTGCTGGTCCTCTTTGCCCTGGCCTTCCTCACCTGTGTCGTCTTCCTGGTTGTCTACAAAGTGTACAAGT
ATGACCGCGCCTGCCCTGGTGGGTTTGTCTTGAAGAACACCCAGTGCATCCCAGAAGGCTTGGAGAGCTA
CTACACGGAGCAAGACTCCAGTGCCCGGGAGAAATTTTACACTGTCATAAACCACTACAACGTGGCCAAG
CAGAGCATCACCCGCTCCGTGTCGCCATGGATGTCAGTTCTGTCAGAAGAGAAGCTGTCGGAACAGGAGA
CCGAAGCTGCAGAGAAGTCAGCCAGCAGCGGTGGAGCAAGCGCAGCCAGTGGTAGCGCGGATCCACCGGT
CGCCACCATGAGTGCGATTAAGCCAGACATGAAGATCAAACTCCGTATGGAAGGCAACGTAAACGGGCAC
CACTTTGTGATCGACGGAGATGGTACAGGCAAGCCTTTTGAGGGAAAACAGAGTATGGATCTTGAAGTCA
AAGAGGGCGGACCTCTGCCTTTTGCCTTTGATATCCTGACCACTGCATTCCATTACGGCAACAGGGTATT
CGCCAAATATCCAGACAACATACAAGACTATTTTAAGCAGTCGTTTCCTAAGGGGTATTCGTGGGAACGA
AGCTTGACTTTCGAAGACGGGGGCATTTGCATTGCCAGAAACGACATAACAATGGAAGGGGACACTTTCT
ATAATAAAGTTCGATTTTATGGTACCAACTTTCCCGCCAATGGTCCAGTTATGCAGAAGAAGACGCTGAA
ATGGGAGCCCTCCACTGAGAAAATGTATGTGCGTGATGGAGTGCTGACGGGTGATATTCATATGGCTTTG
TTGCTTGAAGGAAATGCCCATTACCGATGTGACTTCAGAACTACTTACAAAGCTAAGGAGAAGGGTGTCA
AGTTACCAGGCTACCACTTTGTGGACCACTGCATTGAGATTTTAAGCCATGACAAAGATTACAACAAGGT
TAAGCTGTATGAGCATGCTGTTGCTCATTCTGGATTGCCTGACAATGCCAGACGATAAGCGGCCGCGACT
CTAGATCATAATCAGCCATACCACATTTGTAGAGGTTTTACTTGCTTTAAAAAACCTCCCACACCTCCCC
CTGAACCTGAAACATAAAATGAATGCAATTGTTGTTGTTAACTTGTTTATTGCAGCTTATAATGGTTACA
AATAAAGCAATAGCATCACAAATTTCACAAATAAAGCATTTTTTTCACTGCATTCTAGTTGTGGTTTGTC
CAAACTCATCAATGTATCTTAAGGCGTAAATTGTAAGCGTTAATATTTTGTTAAAATTCGCGTTAAATTT
TTGTTAAATCAGCTCATTTTTTAACCAATAGGCCGAAATCGGCAAAATCCCTTATAAATCAAAAGAATAG
ACCGAGATAGGGT
[37 nt withheld, positions 1904-1940]
AAAGAACGTGGACTCCAACGTCAAAGG
[49 nt withheld, positions 1968-2016]
T
[91 nt withheld, positions 2018-2108]
G
[124 nt withheld, positions 2110-2233]
CAGGTGGCACTTTTCGGGGAAATGTGCGCGGAACCCCTATTTGTTTATTTTTCTAAATACATTCAAATAT
GTATCCGCTCATGAGACAATAACCCTGATAAATGCTTCAATAATATTGAAAAAGGAAGAGTCCTGAGGCG
GAAAGAACCAGCTGTGGAATGTGTGTCAGTTAGGGTGTGGAAAGTCCCCAGGCTCCCCAGCAGGCAGAAG
TATGCAAAGCATGCATCTCAATTAGTCAGCAACCAGGTGTGGAAAGTCCCCAGGCTCCCCAGCAGGCAGA
AGTATGCAAAGCATGCATCTCAATTAGTCAGCAACCATAGTCCCGCCCCTAACTCCGCCCATCCCGCCCC
TAACTCCGCCCAGTTCCGCCCATTCTCCGCCCCATGGCTGACTAATTTTTTTTATTTATGCAGAGGCCGA
GGCCGCCTCGGCCTCTGAGCTATTCCAGAAGTAGTGAGGAGGCTTTTTTGGAGGCCTAGGCTTTTGCAAA
GATCGATCAAGAGACAGGATGAGGATCGTTTCGCATGATTGAACAAGATGGATTGCACGCAGGTTCTCCG
GCCGCTTGGGTGGAGAGGCTATTCGGCTATGACTGGGCACAACAGACAATCGGCTGCTCTGATGCCGCCG
TGTTCCGGCTGTCAGCGCAGGGGCGCCCGGTTCTTTTTGTCAAGACCGACCTGTCCGGTGCCCTGAATGA
ACTGCAAGACGAGGCAGCGCGGCTATCGTGGCTGGCCACGACGGGCGTTCCTTGCGCAGCTGTGCTCGAC
GTTGTCACTGAAGCGGGAAGGGACTGGCTGCTATTGGGCGAAGTGCCGGGGCAGGATCTCCTGTCATCTC
ACCTTGCTCCTGCCGAGAAAGTATCCATCATGGCTGATGCAATGCGGCGGCTGCATACGCTTGATCCGGC
TACCTGCCCATTCGACCACCAAGCGAAACATCGCATCGAGCGAGCACGTACTCGGATGGAAGCCGGTCTT
GTCGATCAGGATGATCTGGACGAAGAGCATCAGGGGCTCGCGCCAGCCGAACTGTTCGCCAGGCTCAAGG
CGAGCATGCCCGACGGCGAGGATCTCGTCGTGACCCATGGCGATGCCTGCTTGCCGAATATCATGGTGGA
AAATGGCCGCTTTTCTGGATTCATCGACTGTGGCCGGCTGGGTGTGGCGGACCGCTATCAGGACATAGCG
TTGGCTACCCGTGATATTGCTGAAGAGCTTGGCGGCGAATGGGCTGACCGCTTCCTCGTGCTTTACGGTA
TCGCCGCTCCCGATTCGCAGCGCATCGCCTTCTATCGCCTTCTTGACGAGTTCTTCTGAGCGGGACTCTG
GGGTTCGAAATGACCGACCAAGCGACGCCCAACCTGCCATCACGAGATTTCGATTCCACCGCCGCCTTCT
ATGAAAGGTTGGGCTTCGGAATCGTTTTCCGGGACGCCGGCTGGATGATCCTCCAGCGCGGGGATCTCAT
GCTGGAGTTCTTCGCCCACCCTAGGGGGAGGCTAACTGAAACACGGAAGGAGACAATACCGGAAGGAACC
CGCGCTATGACGGCAATAAAAAGACAGAATAAAACGCACGGTGTTGGGTCGTTTGTTCATAAACGCGGGG
TTCGGTCCCAGGGCTGGCACTCTGTCGATACCCCACCGAGACCCCATTGGGGCCAATACGCCCGCGTTTC
TTCCTTTTCCCCACCCCACCCCCCAAGTTCGGGTGAAGGCCCAGGGCTCGCAGCCAACGTCGGGGCGGCA
GGCCCTGCCATAGCCTCAGGTTACTCATATATACTTTAGATTGATTTAAAACTTCATTTTTAATTTAAAA
GGATCTAGGTGAAGATCCTTTTTGATAATCTCATGACCAAAATCCCTTAACGTGAGTTTTCGTTCCACTG
AGCGTCAGACCCCGTAGAAAAGATCAAAGGATCTTCTTGAGATCCTTTTTTTCTGCGCGTAATCTGCTGC
TTGCAAACAAAAAAACCACCGCTACCAGCGGTGGTTTGTTTGCCGGATCAAGAGCTACCAACTCTTTTTC
CGAAGGTAACTGGCTTCAGCAGAGCGCAGATACCAAATACTGTTCTTCTAGTGTAGCCGTAGTTAGGCCA
CCACTTCAAGAACTCTGTAGCACCGCCTACATACCTCGCTCTGCTAATCCTGTTACCAGTGGCTGCTGCC
AGTGGCGATAAGTCGTGTCTTACCGGGTTGGACTCAAGACGATAGTTACCGGATAAGGCGCAGCGGTCGG
GCTGAACGGGGGGTTCGTGCACACAGCCCAGCTTGGAGCGAACGACCTACACCGAACTGAGATACCTACA
GCGTGAGCTATGAGAAAGCGCCACGCTTCCCGAAGGGAGAAAGGCGGACAGGTATCCGGTAAGCGGCAGG
GTCGGAACAGGAGAGCGCACGAGGGAGCTTCCAGGGGGAAACGCCTGGTATCTTTATAGTCCTGTCGGGT
TTCGCCACCTCTGACTTGAGCGTCGATTTTTGTGATGCTCGTCAGGGGGGCGGAGCCTATGGAAAAACGC
CAGCAACGCGGCCTTTTTACGGTTCCTGGCCTTTTGCTGGCCTTTTGCTCACATGTTCTTTCCTGCGTTA
TCCCCTGATTCTGTGGATAACCGTATTACCGCCATGCATTAGTTATTAATAGTAATCAATTACGGGGTCA
TTAGTTCATAGCCCATATATGGAGTTCCGCGTTACATAACTTACGGTAAATGGCCCGCCTGGCTGACCGC
CCAACGACCCCCGCCCATTGACGTCAATAATGACGTATGTTCCCATAGTAACGCCAATAGGGACTTTCCA
TTGACGTCAATGGGTGGAGTATTTACGGTAAACTGCCCACTTGGCAGTACATCAAGTGTATCATATGCCA
AGTACGCCCCCTATTGACGTCAATGACGGTAAATGGCCCGCCTGGCATTATGCCCAGTACATGACCTTAT
GGGACTTTCCTACTTGGCAGTACATCTACGTATTAGTCATCGCTATTACCATG
