>Addgene plasmid #57407 | mEos2-NEEP21-N-18 | depositor partial sequence | sequence record 88540 | insert sequence
GCCATGCTAGTGACGTCAGATCCGCTAGCGCCACCATGGTGAAGTTGGGGAATAATTTCGCAGAGAAGGG
CACCAAGCAGCCACTGCTGGAGGATGGCTTCGACACCATTCCTTTGATGACGCCCCTCGATGTCAACCAG
CTGCAGTTCCCACCCCCAGATAAGGTCGTGGTGAAAACTAAGACTGAATATGAACCTGATCGCAAAAAAG
GAAAAGCACGTCCTCCCAAGATAGCCGAGTTCACCGTCAGCATCACCGAGGGTGTCACCGAGAGGTTTAA
GGTCTCCGTGCTGGTCCTCTTTGCCCTGGCCTTCCTCACCTGTGTCGTCTTCCTGGTTGTCTACAAAGTG
TACAAGTATGACCGCGCCTGCCCTGGTGGGTTTGTCTTGAAGAACACCCAGTGCATCCCAGAAGGCTTGG
AGAGCTACTACACGGAGCAAGACTCCAGTGCCCGGGAGAAATTTTACACTGTCATAAACCACTACAACGT
GGCCAAGCAGAGCATCACCCGCTCCGTGTCGCCATGGATGTCAGTTCTGTCAGAAGAGAAGCTGTCGGAA
CAGGAGACCGAAGCTGCAGAGAAGTCAGCCAGCAGCGGTGGAGCAAGCGCAGCCAGTGGTAGCGCGGATC
CACCGGTCGCCACCATGAGTGCGATTAAGCCAGACATGAAGATCAAACTCCGTATGGAAGGCAACGTAAA
CGGGCACCACTTTGTGATCGACGGAGATGGTACAGGCAAGCCTTTTGAGGGAAAACAGAGTATGGATCTT
GAAGTCAAAGAGGGCGGACCTCTGCCTTTTGCCTTTGATATCCTGACCACTGCATTCCATTACGGCAACA
GGGTATTCGCCAAATATCCAGACAACATACAAGACTATTTTAAGCAGTCGTTTCCTAAGGGGTATTCGTG
GGAACGAAGCTTGACTTTCGAAGACGGGGGCATTTGCATTGCCAGAAACGACATAACAATGGAAGGGGAC
ACTTTCTATAATAAAGTTCGATTTTATGGTACCAACTTTCCCGCCAATGGTCCAGTTATGCAGAAGAAGA
CGCTGAAATGGGAGCCCTCCACTGAGAAAATGTATGTGCGTGATGGAGTGCTGACGGGTGATATTCATAT
GGCTTTGTTGCTTGAAGGAAATGCCCATTACCGATGTGACTTCAGAACTACTTACAAAGCTAAGGAGAAG
GGTGTCAAGTTACCAGGCTACCACTTTGTGGACCACTGCATTGAGATTTTAAGCCATGACAAAGATTACA
ACAAGGTTAAGCTGTATGAGCATGCTGTTGCTCATTCTGGATTGCCTGACAATGCCAGACGATAAGCGGC
CGCGACTCTAGATCATAATCAGCCATACCACATTGTAGAAAATGCC
